>Addgene plasmid #138192 | pVS1-VIR1 | addgene full sequence | sequence record 275638 | Addgene NGS Result
ATTACCCTGTTATCCCTAATGCAGAGCCACCCCATCAGGAATATCGCCCATTCCGTCATCAGCGTGGTGA
CGTGCATCAGGCGCGCTTGTTGCAGAACTTTAAGTGCTTCTTTCGATTCGAGATCTCAGCAAAAGTTCTC
CGCAAACCTTCACCGCGGGCTTACGTGTCTTTTGTAACAAATTGCGACGCAGTTGATATCCACTTGAAAC
ATTAGTCCGAAATTATCGAGATCTCCGCTGATAAGGTATCGAAATGGCGATAAAATTGGTATTGATACTC
GTATTCACACTCTTTCCCGCGGCAGACGCTGCATATGCGAATGACCGCGCCAACGGTTTCATGTGGTCAA
ACGGGGGCGAAACTGGAGTGAGGCTTCCTCTTCGGGTGTTCAATGCCAAGCCAGCCAAGAACACGGTGGC
GATCATTTATTCCGGAGACGCTGGATGGCAAAATATCGATGAGGCGATTGGTACCTATCTGCAGACGGAA
GGGATTCCTGTCATTGGCGTCAGTTCACTTCGGTATTTCTGGTCGGAGCGGTCCCCAAGCGAAACTGCTA
AGGATCTTGGTCACATAATCGATGTCTACACCAAGCATTTCGGTGTGCAGAATGTTTTACTTGTAGGATA
TTCTTTCGGCGCGGACGTCATGCCGGCAAGCTTCAATAGGCTTACGCTTGAGCAAAAAAATCGGGTTAAG
CAAATCTCTCTCTTGGCATTGTCACATCAAGTCGACTATGTCGTCTCATTTAGGGGCTGGCTCCAACTCG
AAACGGAAGGTAAGGGCGGCAATCCTCTGGATGATCTCAGATCCATTGACCCTGCAATCGTCCAATGCAT
GTACGGGCGCGAAGACCGTAATAATGCTTGCCCATCTCTCCGACAGACCGGCGCAGAGGTGATAGGCTTC
AGCGGAGGCCATCACTTTGATAATGATTTCAAAAAACTGTCTACGCGCGTCGTCTCAGGCCTCGTGGCAC
GCCTAAGTCATCAGTAATCTTTAGTTCCTGCACCGCTTTAGTATTGACTGGGATAGCGACGCCTGTGATG
CAGACATCGGATATTGTGTCGTTAAGTAAAAGGCCTTCGTCTGATCGCGAGACTCGCTAGTGGTTTTCAG
GTGAGTGAGATGTTTTGCCGCAAGTTGCGCTGAGATCGCATCTGCCTGCGGCTGCCGCACCTCCAGATTG
GCAGCAACAAGATCATCCTTCAAGGGAAGATGCCTATAACGCATGTGTTGACGACTTTCGCCTCGTGAAT
GATCCGGTCTGTTCCCGACAGTGGGATGCCGTCGCGATAGAGCAGGCTCTCGCGCCAGGAGGAATTTCTC
CGATATGACTTCTCTCCTTCTACGTGCCCAAAGCAGCAACGAAATCATCTATCGCGGCCAAAAGAGCGGT
CATGTGAAAGCACCCTTGCCAGTCAATTCCCTGGCCAAGGTCAGCACGGCGATACTGCGAGGTGTTGCTA
CACCACGGAGGCGATCTAGAAGGACGATTTCATCATTTAGGCCGCACACTCATAAATCAGGTTTGCAAAT
CGGTCTGATTTTGATTCATTGAGGCTTGACTTGGAGGCCACTGATAACCCGTCCCCGCTTTGATGTCACC
GATTTCGAATGGACTGTTGTTCAGTCCTTTGTTCCCAAATAAGCCGCGTCGCGTGCCGCGCGTTGACGCG
GGTGATCAATGTCATCTTGTGGCGCTTCCGGACGGGCCCGCCCTGGGCAGACGTTCCTGATCGATACGGT
TCCTGTACAACCTGCTACAATCGCTTTGTACGATGGCGTGAGGCAGACGTCTGGGATCATATTCTGAGTG
TGATTTCCAAGGCTTTCGATAGAATGTCGTCATGATTGACAGTTCCTGTGTCCGCGTCCACCAACATGCG
GCGACGGGAAACAGCGGGATCAAGACGATGGCTGTATGGGACGTTCCCGTGGCGGTTTGACCACCAAGAT
TCACGCTGTTGTCGATGCCGACGGTTGACCGATCCGTCTTGCGCTGACAGCGGGTCAAGCCCATGACCGC
CGCATGACCGAAACATTTTTACAAATAATCGCTTAGAGTGCGTTTCTGCTGGCGGACAAGGCATATGATA
CCAACGCGATAAGAGCATTTGCAAAGCGCAAGCAGGCATGGGCCAATATTCCTGCCAAGAGCAATCGGAA
GGAAGCTTCCCGTTCATCGAATGGGTTTACAGACAGCGTAACCTCGCCGAGCATTTTCGTTCTGAGCCTG
ACCTGACCAACTGCGGCCTGAATAGGTCGATCCGGTTGCTTAGTCATGGATGCGCGGTTCTCGGTCCATG
TTGCGTTCCAAGACGCCGGGCGAGGTTTCTCGCTTCAATTGAAATCATAAAGAAGCAATTGAAAATTTTC
GAGTAACCGACCCTCCCGATAATCTTCAACATAAAACAACGCACTTCTTCCAACGGGAGAGGCGGTGTTA
GTTGCGAGCTAAGGAGATAAGGTATGCTTAAGAGATCGGGGTCGCTTTCTCTTGCCTTGATGGTGAGCTT
CTGTTCGTCGAGCCTTGCCACGCCACTCTCATCTGCTGAGTTTGACCATGTTGCTCGCAAGTGTGCCCCA
TCAGTTGCGACATCTACGCTTGCGGCGATAGCTAAGGTGGAGAGTCGCTTTGATCCTTTAGCGATTCATG
ACAACACGACCGGCGAAACGCTTCACTGGCAAGATCACAGCCAAGCAACCCAAGTCGTCAGGCGCCGTCT
CGATGCACGGCATTCGCTGGATGTTGGCCTCATGCAAATAAACTCTCGAAATTTTTCTATGCTCGGTCTG
ACACCTGACGGTGCGCTCCAGGCGTGCACATCATTATCTGCCGCTGCAAACATGCTGAAAAGTCGTTATG
CAGGCGGCGAAACGATTGACGAGAAGCAATTTGCGCTTCGTCGGGCGATCTCCGCTTACAACACCGGTAA
TTTCATCGGCGGTTTTGCAAACGGCTACGTGCGAAAAGTTGAAACAGCTGCTCAATCGCTGGTGCCCGCG
TTAATCGAGCCTCCAAAAGACGATCACGAGGCGCTAAAATCCGAAGAGACGTGGGATGTTTGGGGGTCAT
ATCAGCGCCGCTCGCAGGAGGATGGCGCTGGCGGTTTAATCGCTCCGCCACCGCCACACCAGGACAACGG
CAAATCCGCAGACGACAATCAAGTCTTATTCGACTTATACTAAGGAGGTGCGCATTGATGCGATGCTTTG
AGAGATACCGTTTACATCTAAATCGCCTCTCGCTCTCGAATGCGATGATGCGCGTGATATCGAGCTGCGC
CCCAAGCTTGTGCGGTGCAATTGCATGGAGCATTTCCTCATCCGGACCCGCCGCAGCGCAATCTGCGGGT
GGCGGCACTGACCCCGCCACAATGGTTAACAATATATGCACGTTTATCCTTGGTCCGTTCGGCCAGTCAC
TCGCTGTTCTCGGCATTGTCGCTATCGGGATCTCCTGGATGTTCGGGCGGGCTTCGCTTGGGCTGGTTGC
CGGCGTCGTCGGCGGCATTGTTATCATGTTTGGGGCGAGCTTCCTCGGCCAAACGCTCACTGGCGGTAGT
TGATGGCTGATCGTTTGGAAGAATCGACCCTTTACCTCGCAGCCACACGGCCCGCATTGTTTCTTGGGGT
GCCACTGACATTGGCAGGGTTATTCATGATGTTCGCCGGCTTTGTCATCGTTATCGTTCAGAACCCGCTC
TACGAAGTCGTTCTCGTGCCGTTATGGTTTGCAGCCCGGCTCATCGTGGAGCGAGACTACAATGCGGCGA
GCGTCGTCCTGCTATTTTTGCGGACCGCGGGAAGAAGCATTGATAGTGCAGTTTGGGGGGGCGCTACTGT
TAGCCCAAATCCAATTAGGGTTCCCCCACGAGGGAGAGGAATGGTGTGATGCTCGGCGCGAGTGGAACGA
CCGAAAGATCCGGTGAGATCTATCTCCCTTATATTGGCCACCTCAGCGACCATATCGTCCTTCTTGAAGA
CGGATCGATCATGACCATTGCGAGAATTGATGGCGTTGCATTCGAGCTTGAGGAAACTGAAATGCGCAAT
GCGCGTTGTCGTGCGTTCAACACGCTGTTGCGCAATATCGCTGATGATCATGTGTCAATATATGCTCACC
TCGTACGTCATGCCGACGTGCCATCATCGGCGCCGCGACACTTCCGTAGTGTTTTCGCCGCTAGCCTGAA
CGAAGCTTTTGAACAGCGCGTGCTCTCCGGCCAACTCCTCCGCAATGAACACTTCCTTACGTTGATTGTC
TACCCACAGGCGGCTTTAGGGAAGGTAAAGAGGAGGTTCACCAAGCTAAGCGGAAAAAGGGAAAACGATC
TCACGGGCCAGATCAGGAACATGGAAGATCTTTGGCATGTTGTCGCTGGCTCTCTTAAAGCGTATGGCCT
GCATCGTCTTGGCATCCGCGAGAAGCAGGGTGTGCTCTTCACCGAAATTGGCGAAGCGCTACGGTTGATC
ATGACTGGTCGGTTCACACCGGTTCCGGTCGTCAGCGGCTCACTCGGCGCTTCGATTTATACCGACAGAG
TCATTTGCGGCAAGCGAGGACTCGAGATCAGAACGCCAAAAGACAGTTACGTTGGATCCATCTATTCGTT
TCGCGAATACCCTGCAAAAACACGGCCGGGCATGCTCAACGCGCTGCTATCCCTCGATTTTCCACTTGTT
CTCACGCAGAGTTTTTCGTTCCTGACTCGCCCGCAAGCGCACGCGAAACTTAGCCTCAAATCGAGCCAGA
TGCTGAGTTCCGGCGATAAAGCCGTGACTCAAATCGGCAAATTATCCGAGGCTGAGGACGCACTTGCGAG
CAACGAATTCGTTATGGGCTCACATCATTTGAGCCTTTGCGTCTATGCAGACGATCTCAATAGTCTTGGG
GACAGGGGCGCGCGGGCTCGGACACGAATGGCGGATGCTGGAGCCGTGGTTGTCCAAGAAGGTATTGGTA
TGGAAGCGGCCTATTGGTCCCAATTGCCGGGGAATTTTAAGTGGCGCACACGCCCTGGCGCAATCACTTC
ACGCAATTTCGCAGGGTTTGTCTCTTTCGAAAACTTTCCAGAGGGCGCCAGCTCAGGCCACTGGGGCAAC
GCGATTGCCCGATTTCGTACCAATGGCGGAACGCCTTTCGACTATATCCCGCATGAGCACGATGTTGGCA
TGACGGCAATATTCGGGCCTATCGGGAGGGGTAAGACGACGCTCATGATGTTTGTTCTAGCCATGCTCGA
ACAGAGCATGGTCGACCGTGCAGGTACGGTCGTGTTCTTTGACAAGGACCGGGGTGGCGAATTGCTGGTT
CGCGCCACAGGAGGAACATATTTGGCACTTCACAGAGGCACACCCAGCGGGTTGGCGCCGTTGCGTGGCC
TAGAAAACACAGCAGCCTCACACGATTTTCTGCGCGAATGGATCGTGGCTCTCATCGAGAGTGATGGTCG
GGGTGGGATTTCTCCGGAAGAGAACCGCCGTCTGGTCCGTGGTATCCATCGTCAGCTCTCGTTTGATCCA
CAAATGCGTTCAATCGCGGGGTTACGTGAATTTTTGTTGCATGGGCCCGCCGAAGGCGCAGGAGCGCGGC
TCCAACGCTGGTGCCGGGGCCATGCGCTTGGCTGGGCATTTGACGGCGAAGTTGACGAAGTAAAGTTAGA
TCCGTCGATTACCGGCTTCGACATGACGCATCTTCTCGAATACGAGGAAGTATGCGCTCCCGCTGCAGCA
TATCTCCTGCATCGGATTGGAGCCATGATCGACGGCCGCCGTTTTGTGATGAGCTGCGATGAGTTTCGCG
CCTATTTGTTAAACCCTAAATTTTCGACTGTCGTCGACAAATTCCTCCTGACCGTTCGAAAAAACAACGG
GATGCTAATACTGGCAACGCAGCAACCAGAGCATGTTCTGGAATCGCCGCTAGGAGCCAGCTTGGTTGCG
CAATGTATGACGAAGATTTTCTATCCATCACCAACCGCAGATCGATCGGCTTATGTCGATGGACTGAAAT
GTACCGAAAAGGAATTTCAGGCGATCCGTGAAGACATGACGGTCGGCAGCCGTAAGTTTCTTCTTAAACG
AGAAAGTGGAAGCGTCATCTGCGAATTTGATCTGCGGGATATGCGTGAATATGTCGCCGTGCTTTCGGGG
CGTGCCAACACGGTGCGCTTTGCAACTCGACTACGCGAGGCACAAGAAGGCAACTCATCTGGCTGGCTCA
GCGAATTCATGGCCCGTCACCACGAGGCAGAAGATTGATAAGGTAGGAAACGATGAAGACGACGCAACTT
ATTGCAACAGTTTTGACCTGCAGCTTTCTATATATTCAGCCCGCGCGGGCGCAGTTTGTTGTTAGCGACC
CGGCAACGGAGGCTGAGACGCTCGCGACTGCGCTCGCGACTGCGGAGAATCTCACTCAGACTATAGCGAT
GGTTACGATGTTGACGTCGGCCTACGGCGTTACTGGACTACTGACTTCGCTCAACCAGAAAAATCAGTAT
CCTTCGACGAAGGACCTAGACAATGAAATGTTTTCGCCGCGAATGCCAATGTCGACCACGGCACGTGCGA
TCACCAGCGATACAGATCGTGCAGTCGTGGGTAGTGATGCTGAAGCGGACCTGTTGCGATCGCAGATCAC
CGGTTCCGCAAACAGCGCTGGCATTGCGGCTGACAATCTGGAAACGATGGACAAACGCTTGACGGCGAAT
GCTGATACGTCTGCTCAGCTTTCCCGATCTCGCAATATCATGCAGGCAACCGTGACCAATGGTTTGCTTC
TCAAGCAGATCCATGACGCAATGATTCAAAATGTACAGGCGACAAGCCTATTAACGATGACTACCGCGCA
GGCCGGCCTTCACGAGGCGGAAGAGGCGGCCGCTCAACGCAAGGAGCATCAAAAGACCGCTGTCATCTTT
GGTGCCCTCCCCTAAGGCTGGGCGATTTGTTCATCCGCCCGCATCCTCGCCGAATGCGAGCTCATTTTAT
CCAACATTATGCGACAAACCAGTCAAGTTCAGGTCCAATCGATGAATTTCACGATTCCGGCGCCGTTTAC
GGCCATTCATACGATCTTCGATGTAGCCTTCACGACAGGCTTGGACTCGATGCTTGAGACTATCCAGGAG
GCGGTGAGTGCGCCATTGATCGCCTGTGTCACTCTTTGGATTATTGTTCAGGGTATTTTAGTCATACGCG
GCGAAGTCGATACCCGTAGCGGTATCACTCGGGTGATCACGGTCACCATCGTTGTTGCTCTAATTGTTGG
GCAGGCTAACTACCAAGACTATGTGGTTTCCATCTTCGAAAAGACGGTCCCAAACTTTGTTCAGCAGTTT
AGTGTAACCGGCTTGCCTCTGCAGACTGTTCCGGCACAGTTGGATACAATGTTCGCCGTGACCCAGGCCG
TTTTTCAGAAAATCGCATCCGAAATCGGTCCGATGAACGACCAGGACATCCTTGCTTTCCAAGGGGCACA
GTGGGTCCTTTACGGCACGCTCTGGTCTGCCTTCGGAGTTTACGACGCCGTTGGAATTCTCACGAAAGTG
CTTCTCGCGATCGGGCCTCTGATCCTCGTCGGATATATTTTTGATCGCACGCGGGACATCGCAGCTAAGT
GGATCGGGCAACTTATCACCTACGGTCTCTTGCTTCTCCTCTTAAACCTCGTGGCAACGATCGTCATCCT
AACCGAAGCGACTGCGCTCACCCTTATGCTTGGTGTAATCACCTTCGCCGGTACGACCGCGGCCAAGATC
ATTGGTCTTTACGAACTCGATATGTTTTTTCTGACAGGGGATGCGCTCATTGTCGCTTTGCCGGCGATCG
CCGGCAACATTGGAGGCAGTTACTGGAGCGGCGCAACCCAATCTGCCAGCAGCTTGTACCGTCGCTTCGC
TCAGGTTGAGCGAGGCTAGGTCGCGCAAAAATTCGCCTCAATGGAGAATTCTATGAAGTATTGCCTGCTG
TGCCTAGTTGTCGCTTTGAGCGGCTGCCAGACAAACGACACATTAGCGAGCTGCAAAGGCCCGATCTTCC
CGCTGAATGTGGGGCGATGGCAGCCTACTCCGTCAGATCTTCAGCTCGGCAATTCGGGTGGACGCTATGA
CGGGGCCTGAATATGCCATGCTAGTGGCGCGCGAAAGCCTTGCCGAGCACTATAAGGAAGTAGAAGCCTT
TCAAACCGCGCGAGCGAAATCGGCGCGACGTCTCTCCAAACTCATTGCAGCTGTCGCAGCTATCGCGATT
TTGGGAAATGTTGCTCAAGCGTTCGCTATAGCCACAATGGTGCCGTTGAGCAGGCTTGTGCCCGTATATC
TATGGATACGGCCGGACGGCACCGTTGACAGCGAGGTGTCTGTCTCGCGATTGCCTGCAACTCAAGAGGA
GGCCGTCGTTAACGCCTCATTGTGGGAGTACGTTCGCCTGCGCGAGAGTTATGATGCCGACACCGCTCAG
TACGCCTACGACCTGGTATCGAACTTCAGTGCCCCAACAGTGCGCCAGGATTACCAGCAATTCTTCAACT
ATCCCAATCCCAGTTCGCCTCAAGTCATTCTTGGCAAACGCGGCAGGGTGGAGGTCGAGCACATCGCTTC
AAATGATGTAACTCCAAGCACGCAGCAAATTCGCTATAAAAGGACCCTCGTCGTTGACGGCAAAATGCCT
GTGGTGAGTACGTGGACCGCGACAGTTCGCTACGAAAAGGTGACCAGCTTGCCCGGCAGATTGAGACTAA
CCAACCCGGCAGGTCTGGTTGTCACCTCCTATCAGACATCGGAAGATACCGTTTCAAACGTAGGCCACAG
CGAACCATGATCAGAAAAGCACTTTTCATTTTAGCATGTTTATTTGCCGCTGCGACTGGTGCGGAGGCTG
AAGACACTCCAATGGCGGGCAAGCTAGATCCGCGCATGCGTTATTTGGCTTACAATCCCGATCAAGTGGT
GCGCCTCTCGACGGCGGTTGGAGCTACTTTGGTCGTAACATTCGCCACGAACGAAACGGTGACAGCGGTT
GCCGTTTCAAATAGCAAAGATCTAGCAGCCCTACCGCGGGGAAATTATCTATTTTTCAAGGCAAGCCAGG
TCCTCACGCCTCAGCCAGTAATCGTGCTAACCGCAAGCGACTCCGGGATGCGCCGTTATGTTTTCAGTAT
AAGTTCCAAGACTCTGTCCCACCTCGATAAAGAGCAGCCCGATCTCTATTACAGCGTCCAATTCGCCTAC
CCCGCCGACGATGCGGCGGCTCGGCGAAGGGAGGCACAACAGAAGGCTGTTGTGGACAGACTACACGCGG
AAGCACAATATCAACGGAAAGCTGAGAATTTATTGGATCAGCCTGTCACAGCCCTTGGTGCGGCGGACAG
TAATTGGCACTACGTCGCCCAAGGCGATCGTTCGCTGTTGCCACTCGAAGTCTTCGACAATGGATTTACG
ACGGTATTCCACTTTCCGGGCAATGTACGCATACCCTCCATCTACACCATCAATCCTGATGGCAAGGAAG
CTGTTGCCAACTATTCAGTTAAAGGGAGCGATGTCGAGATTTCTTCGGTTTCCCGAGGTTGGCGTCTGAG
GGATGGCCACACAGTACTATGTATCTGGAACACCGCTTACGATCCCGTTGGCCAAAGGCCGCAAACGGGC
ACGGTGAGGCCCGATGTGAAACGCGTCCTGAAGGGGGCGAAGGGATGAATAACGATAGTCAGCAAGCGGC
ACATGAGGTTGATGCATCTGGATCCCTGGTCTCCGACAAACATCGCCGGCGTCTTTCGGGGTCTCAGAAA
TTGATCGTCGGAGGTGTCGTTCTCGCGTTATCATTAAGCCTCATTTGGCTAGGTGGGCGCCAAAAGAAGG
TGAATGAGAACGCATCGCCGTCAACTTTGATCGCAACAAACACCAAGCCATTTCATCCAGCTCCGATTGA
GGTGCCGCCGGATCCTCCAGCGGTTCAAGAGGCTGTTCAGCCTGCTGCTCCTCTACCGCCGAGGGGCGAA
CCGGAGCGGCATGAGCCACGGCCGGAAGAAACACCGATTTTTGCATATAGCAGCGGCGATCAAGGGGTCA
GCAAACGCGCCATTCAGGGCGACACGGGCCGAAGACAAGAAGGCAAGCGTGACGACAACTCCTTGCCGAA
TGGCGAAGTGTCCGGCGAGAACGATTTGTCGATACGTATGAAACCCACCGAGCTGCAGCCCAGCAGCGCC
ACGCTCTTGCCGCACCCCGATTTTATGGTAACGCAAGGGACAATAATTCCGTGCATCTTGCAAACCGCAA
TCGACACAAATTTGGCAGGCTATGTAAAGTGTGTCTTGCCTCAGGATATTCGTGGAACAACGAACAATAT
CGTGCTTCTTGATCGTGGCACCACCGTTGTTGGCGAAATACAGCGTGGCTTGCAACAGGGAGATGGGCGC
GTTTTTGTGTTGTGGGATCGCGCCGAGACACCTGACCATGCGATGATCTCGTTAACATCGCCAAGCGCGG
ACGAACTCGGTCGCTCAGGATTGCCGGGCTCGGTCGACAGCCACTTCTGGCAGCGTTTTAGCGGAGCTAT
GCTCTTGAGTGTTGTTCAAGGCGCCTTCCAGGCAGCTAGCACCTACGCCGGCAGCTCGGGTGGCGGGATG
AGCTTCAACAGCTTTCAAAATAACGGTGAGCAGACAACTGAGACAGCCCTTAAGGCAACCATCAACATAC
CGCCAACCCTGAAGAAGAATCAGGGTGACACCGTTTCCATTTTCGTAGCACGGGACCTCGATTTCTTTGG
TGTTTACCAGCTCCGCCTGACTGGCGGCGCCACGCGGGGGAGGAACCGCCGCTCTTAATGAATTCAAATT
TCCGCTTAGAGATAGGATACATTGTAAATGGAAGTGGATCCGCAACTACGCTTTCTTCTGAAGCCGATTT
TGGAATGGCTCGATGACCCGAAGACTGAAGAAATTGCGATCAATCGACCTGGAGAGGCATTTGTGCGCCA
AGCCGGCATTTTTACCAAGATGCCTTTGCCCGTCTCTTATGATGATCTTGAAGATATCGCTATTTTAGCG
GGCGCGCTGAGAAAGCAGGATGTCGGACCACGTAACCCCCTCTGCGCCACTGAACTTCCTGGTGGTGAAC
GACTACAAATCTGTCTGCCGCCGACCGTTCCCTCGGGCACCGTCAGCTTGACCATTCGACGGCCAAGCTC
GCGTGTTTCTGGTCTTAAAGAAGTCTCCTCCCGTTATGATGCTTCGAGGTGGAACCAGTGGCAGACACGA
AGGAAACGCCAAAATCAGGATGATGAAGCTATCCTTCAGCATTTTGACAACGGGGATTTGGAAGCGTTTC
TGCACGCATGCGTCGTCAGCCGACTGACGATGTTGCTATGTGGCCCTACCGGAAGCGGCAAGACAACAAT
GAGCAAGACCTTGATCAGCGCCATCCCCCCCCAGGAAAGGCTAATCACCATAGAAGATACGCTCGAACTC
GTCATTCCACACGATAATCATGTTAGACTACTCTACTCCAAGAACGGTGCTGGGCTGGGTGCTGTGAGCG
CCGAGCACTTGCTCCAAGCAAGTCTGCGTATGCGGCCGGACCGGATATTGCTTGGCGAGATGCGCGACGA
TGCAGCATGGGCTTATCTGAGTGAAGTCGTCTCGGGACATCCGGGATCGATTTCAACAATACACGGCGCG
AATCCAATCCAAGGATTCAAGAAACTGTTTTCCCTTGTCAAAAGTAGCGCCCAAGGTGCTAGCTTGGAAG
ATCGCACACTGATTGACATGCTCTCTACGGCGATCGATGTCATCATTCCATTCCGTGCCTATGAGGACGT
TTATGAAGTAGGCGAGATCTGGCTCGCGGCGGACGCACGACGCCGGGGCGAGACCATAGGCGATCTCCTT
AATCAATAGTAGCTGTAACCTCGAAGCGTTTCACTTGTAACAACGATTGAGAACTTTTGTCATAAAATTG
AAATACTTGGTTCGCATTTTCGTCATCCGCGGTCAGCCGCAATTCTGACGAACTGCCCATTTAGCTGGAG
ATGATTGTACATCCTTCACGTGAAAATTTCTCAAGCGCTGTGAACAAGGGTTCAGATTTTAGATTGAAAG
GTGAGCCGTTGAAACACGTTCTTCTTATCGATGACGATGTCGCTATGCGGCATCTTATTATCGAATACCT
TACGATCCACGCCTTCAAAGTGACCGCGGTAGCCGACAGCACCCAGTTCACTAGAGTACTCTCTTCCGCG
ACGGTCGATGTCGTGGTTGTTGATCTAAATTTAGGTCGTGAAGATGGGCTTGAGATCGTTCGAAATCTGG
CGGCAAAGTCTGATATTCCAATCATAATTATCAGTGGCGACCGCCTTGAGGAGACGGATAAAGTTGTTGC
ACTCGAGCTAGGAGCAAGTGATTTTATCGCTAAGCCGTTTAGTACGAGAGAGTTTCTTGCACGCATTCGG
GTTGCCTTGCGCGTGCGCCCCAACGTTGTCCGCTCCAAAGACCGACGGTCTTTTTGTTTTACTGACTGGA
CACTTAATCTCAGGCAACGTCGCTTGATGTCCGAAGCTGGCGGTGAGGTGAAACTTACGGCTGGAGAGTT
CAATCTTCTCCTCGCGTTTTTAGAGAAACCCCGCGACGTTCTATCGCGCGAGCAACTTCTCATTGCCAGT
CGAGTACGCGACGAGGAGGTTTACGACAGGAGTATAGATGTTCTCATTTTGCGGCTGCGCCGCAAACTTG
AGGCGGATCCGTCAAGCCCTCAACTGATAAAAACAGCAAGAGGTGCCGGTTATTTCTTTGACGCGGACGT
GCAGGTTTCGCACGGGGGGACGATGGCAGCCTGAGCCAATTGCATTTGGCTCTTAATTATCTGGCTCAAA
AGGTGACTGAGGACGCGGCCAGCGGCCTCAAACCTACACTCAATATTTGGTGAGGGGTTCCGATAGGTCC
CTCTTCACCAATTGCTCGATGGCTTCTCTCCAGCAAAGAATGACGCGAGCGCGGCGGTAGCCAGCTTGTG
GCCGAAAGCTCGAGCGGTCTCCAACCCCAACGGATCAAAATGACTTCGAGCGACCTCGAGCAACGCAACC
GGGAACATGCGTGAGGTCTGAACGAGAACGGATTTTTCTGTAGTTGAAGGGATCGGATAACTTTTCGGGG
CCACGCGAAATGATCCATCTGCCAGCATGCTTTCGAAATCGTCCAACGCGCGCCTTAAAATCATTTGTAG
CGACTTCGAGGGACTGTATTGCCGAACGAGGTTGTCATATGTTTTCGACACTTGAGGCGCGGGCGGTCGC
GCTGAAAGAAAAACCTGGAGCTTTTTCGGGGACGGAGGTGGACTAAGGGCATCCACAGTTAGCTTAAGTT
GTCGATCGGGACTGTAAATGTGATCGGCGACGAGAGGCTCACGTTGCTGGTCTTTCTCGTCGGCTTTTTC
AGGCAAGTGCTGGAGGTCCAGCTTCTGGGGAACAAGTGTCGGGTTGGGATGGTGGATCTCGGGTCGAGCA
CCAGCAAGCCGCCGTGCTTCGCCGACCGACAATGCGGGCTTGCGAATTGCCATCTTCAAGCCTCCAAGAT
TTTGCTGATCAGTTTCGAAATGACCACGACTTCCTCCATCGCAATCCGAAGATTCCTCTCTATGAGGCGC
ATCGTCGGATCAGTTCCCGTGTTTAGTAATGTAAGATGCAACATGCCGCGTTCTTTCATCGCGGCAAATG
CATCTCTTTCATGCATGGGAGACGGTACAACTGGAAGGCTCTCTAGCGTCTCTGACATCCTGCGTTGCGA
TGTTGTCAATCGGCCGACCGGGACGCGTTGGCGCAAAACAGCTGTAGGAATTGCCAAATTTTCACTCAAC
AGCAGCTCGATGACGTAGCGGTAGGTAGATAGTGCCTCATCGATGTCGAGCGGCGTTAGCATGGTGGGGA
TCAGAAGCAGGTTTGAGCTAGCGATGATTGTGTTGTTGAGCTCGCTCGAGCCGCCACGCGTATCGGCCAA
CGCATAATCAAATCCTTCGAGCTCGGCATTTTCATAGGCTGCTTCAAGAAGGGGCATTTCGTCGGCGGAA
TAGACTTCACAGCGAGGATCCCAGGTACTGCTTTGTAAGGCGTTTTCTCTCCATCGCGTCAGAGGCCGGT
TTTCGTCGGCATCAAAGAGGGCCACTCGTTTACCGTCATTTGCCAAAGCAGCGCAAAGGCCCATGAGTGC
GGTGGTTTTGCCAGCACCCCCTTTGAAAGAACAAAACGTCAAAAGTTGCATATTCTGATCCCGCCTATCC
TGTGAAACCGGAGTGCATTTGTATTTTTGTTCGTATAAATGTTTTTGTGATTATCGATGAGTAAAAGCGT
TGTTACACTATTTTTATTTCACATTCGTTATAAGACAATTGCAAATGTAGCAAGTATATTCAGTATTGAC
TGTAAATGTACTGTTGATTTCATATTGAGCAGGGCTAGACTTCCATCCGTCTACCCGGGCACATTTCGTG
CTGGAGTATCCAGACCTTCCGCTTTCTTTGGAGGAAGCTATGTCAAAACACACCAGAGCCACGTCGAGTG
AGACTACCATCAACCAGCATCGATCCCTGAAAGTTGAAGGGTTCAAGGTCGTGAGTGCCCGTCTGCGATC
GGCCGAGTATGAAACCTTTTCCTATCAAGCGCGCCTGCTGGGACTTTCGGATAGTATGGCAATTCGCGTT
GCGGTGCGCCGCATCGGGGGCTTTCTCGAAATAGATGCAGACACACGAGAAAAGATGGAAGCCATACTTC
AGTCCATCGGAATACTCTCAAGCAATGTATCCATGCTTCTATCTGCCTACGCCGAAGACCCTCGATCGGA
TCTGGAGGCTGTGCGAGATGAACGTATTGCTTTTGGCGAGGCTTTCGCCGCCCTCGATGGACTACTGCGC
TCCATTTTGTCCGTATCCCGGCGACGGATCGACGGTCGCTCGTTACTGAAAGGTGCCTTGTAGCACTTGA
CCACGCACCTGACGGGAGAAAATTGGATGCCCGATCGCGCTCAAGTAATCATTCGCATTGTGCCAGGAGG
TGGAACCAAGACCCTTCAGCAGATAATCAATCAGCTGGAGTACCTGTCCCGAAAGGGAAAGCTGGAACTG
CAGCGTTCAGCCCGGCATCTCGATATTCCCGTTCCGCCGGATCAAATCCGTGAGCTTGCCCAAAGCTGGG
TTACGGAGGCCGGGATTTATGACGAAAGTCAGTCAGACGATGACAGGCAACAAGACTTAACAACACACAT
TATTGTAAGCTTCCCCGCAGGTACCGACCAAACCGCAGCTTATGAAGCAAGCCGGGAATGGGCAGCCGAG
ATGTTTGGGTCAGGATACGGGGGTGGCCGCTATAACTATCTGACAGCCTACCACGTCGACCGCGATCATC
CACATTTACATGTCGTGGTCAATCGTCGGGAACTTCTGGGGCAGGGGTGGCTGAAAATATCCAGGCGCCA
TCCCCAGCTGAATTATGACGGCTTACGGAAAAAGATGGCAGAGATTTCACTTCGTCACGGCATAGTCCTG
GATGCGACTTCGCGAGCAGAAAGGGGAATAGCAGAGCGACCAATCACATATGCTGAATATCGACGCCTTG
AGCGGATGCAGGCTCAAAAGATTCAATTCGAAGATACAGATTTTGATGAGACCTCGCCTGAGGAAGATCG
TCGGGACCTCAGTCAATCGTTCGATCCATTTCGATCGGACGCATCTGCCGGCGAACCGGACCGTGCAACC
CGACATGACAAACAACCGCTTGAACCGCACGCCCGTTTCCAGGAGCCCGCCGGCTCCAGCATCAAAGCCG
ACGCACGGATCCGCGTACCATTGGAGAGCGAGCGGGGTGCCCAACCATCCGCGTCCAAAATCCCTGTAAC
TGGGCATTTCGGGATTGAGACTTCGTATGTCGCTGAAGCCAGCGTGCCCAAACAAAGCGGCAATTCCGAT
ACTTCTCGCCCGGTGACTGACGTTGCCATGCACACAGTCGAGCGCCAGCAGCGATCAAAACGACGTCATG
ACGAGGAGGCAGGTCCGAGCGGAGCAAACCGTAAAAGATTGAAGGCCGCGCAAGTTGATTCCGAGGCAAA
TGTCGGTGAGCCCGACGGTCGCGATGACAGCAACAAGGCGGCTGATCCGGTGTCTGCTTCCATCCGTACC
GAGCAACCGGAAGCTTCTCCAACGTGTCCGCGTGACCGTCACGATGGAGAATTGGGAGAACGCAAACGTG
CAAGAGGTAATCGTCGCGACGATGGGCGCGGGGGGACCTAGAGACAGGAAGGACCGAATAATGGCAAATG
GTCAGTTCACGATACGCTCTGCTCGCCCGGCCTCCGTCGGACTGACAGGCGAACGGCGTGGAGCCGCATC
CGCCTCTAGCTCTGCACTGTCCAATGTTCAAAGAGATGTTAGGGATAGGCTGATTCCAACTAGCTCACCA
AGATTACCAAATGCAGCCATATTGCGTGATTCCTCGGGAAGAGCGTCGACTGGTCTGCGGTACATGGCGG
CTACTCTTCATTGGTCTGCGATCGCGCCATTATCGCTAATAAACAGCAACGACCTGGCTCCGGCCGCTTA
TGACTTTGAGACGCGAAATAACGCAAGAAATGTGACTGCCAAAGTCGGCAGGGCAGTCCCTGTTCCCAAG
CAAGGCGGGCTCGGCAAAACGCTCGCACCCGTACCCCTTAGTACACGTATATCAAGGGTCAATTCCGACC
GAAGACTGCCCGCTGACGCAGAAGACCGCCCTGAAACGCGCGACCCCCAGAAAGGACGTGGCAGTCATGG
TGCGACGCCAACCTTACATGAAAAGATTGGAACCGCGTTTGCTCGAAGATTGCGAAAGCATACGTACTAT
ATTGTTTGCAGTTGCTGCCAGACCCGGAGCGCGTTGACGATGGGTGCAAAGATTTCGGTGAAGTCATGAA
CTCCAGCAAGACTTCGCCCCAGCGTATGACCCTGAGCATCGTATGTTCGCTGGCAGCCGGTTTTTGTGCG
GCCAGCTGCTATGTAACGTTCCGCCGGGGCTTCAACGGCGAAGCGATGATGACGTTCGACGTTTTCGCTT
TTTGGTATGAGACCCCGCTTTACTTGGGTTATGCCAGCACCGTCTTCTGGCGTGGTTTATCTGTTGTCAT
CTTTACCTCGCTGATCGTTCTTTCAAGTCAGCTCATCATATCGCTGCGCAATCAGAAGCATCATGGGACA
GCTCGTTGGGCAGAAATTGGCGAAATGCGGCATGCTGGTTATCTGCAGCGTTACAGTCGCATCAAGGGGC
CGATCTTTGGAAAGACATGTGGTCCCCTTTGGTTCGGCAGTTATTTGACCAATGGCGAACAGCCACACAG
TCTTGTCGTCGCGCCAACGCGTGCTGGCAAAGGCGTCGGCATCGTCATTCCAACGCTGTTGACCTTCAAG
GGCTCGGTAATCGCCCTTGACGTCAAGGGAGAATTGTTTGAACTGACGTCCAGAGCACGCAAAGCGAGCG
GCGACGCAGTTTTCAAGTTCTCCCCCCTAGATCCTGAGCGGAAGACTCATTGTTACAATCCGGTCCTGGA
TATTGCCGCACTTCCGCCCGAACGCCAGTTCACTGAAACACGCCGTCTAGCTGCGAACCTTATTACGGCT
AAGGGAAAGGGAGCAGAAGGCTTTATTGACGGCGCACGTGACCTGTTCGTCGCGGGAATCCTTACCTGCA
TTGAGCGTGGCACACCAACGATTGGCGCGGTATATGACCTATTTGCGCAGCCTGGCGAAAAGTATAAGCT
TTTTGCGCAACTCGCGGAGGAAAGCCTAAACAAAGAGGCTCAGCGTATCTTCGATAATATGGCGGGCAAC
GACACGAAAATTCTGACATCGTACACCTCTGTGCTGGGCGACGGTGGACTGAACCTGTGGGCTGATCCGC
TTATCAAAGCAGCGACAAGCCGGTCAGACTTTTCCGTTTACGATCTCCGGAGGAAGAAGACCTGCATTTA
TCTTTGTGTCAGTCCCAACGATCTGGAGGTCTTGGCACCACTTATGCGCCTGATGTTTCAGCAGCTCGTG
TCAATCTTGCAGAGATCGCTGCCAGGTGAAGACGAGTGCCATGAAGTTTTATTTCTCCTCGACGAATTCA
AACACCTGGGCAAGCTTGAGGCCATAGAGACCGCGATCACAACCATCGCCGGTTACAGAGGCCGCTTTAT
GTTTATTATTCAAAGTCTTTCGGCCTTGTCGGGCACATACGATGACGCAGGAAAACAAAACTTTCTGAGC
AATACTGGCGTACAAGTATTTATGGCCACGGCTGATGACGAAACTCCAACCTACATCTCAAAAGCTATCG
GCGAATATACGTTTAAAGCGCGTTCGACCTCTTACAGTCAAGCCAGAATGTTCGACCACAACATCCAGAT
TTCTGATCAAGGTGCAGCCCTTTTGCGCCCCGAACAAGTGCGCCTGCTAGACGATCAGAGTGAAATCGTT
CTCATCAAAGGGCGACCTCCACTCAAATTACGAAAGGTGCAGTATTATTCCGATCGTACGCTGAAAGGCC
TTTTCGAACGCCAGATGGGCTCTCTGCCTGAGCCCGCACCCTTGATGCTTTCCGACTATAGCAACGATCA
AGTTCAATACCACTTGGCTCCGATAGCAAATTTTAATGAGGATGCTGCACCGCAAAACAGAACTGTGGCC
GAGGACCATGGAAGTGTTAAAGTCGGTGCTGATATCCCTGAACGCGTGATGGGAATAAATGGTGACGAGG
AACAAGCCGATGCGGGCGAGATACCGCCGGAATCGGTTGTGCCTCCAGAATTGACGCTCGCTCTGACCGC
TCAACAGCAATTGTTGGACCAGATTATTGCACTTCAGCAAAGATCGAGGTCCGCACCGGCATAGCCTGCG
AAATGATCTTAATGGTGCAATTCGTTTCAGGCGGCATGTTGCGGTTCAACAAAGTGTACGCCAGATCCCA
ATTGGCCCTTTACGAGGTGTCGGTATGACAGGAAAGTCGAAAGTTCACATAAGAGGTTCGGCTGACGCGC
TTCCTGACGTTCCTGGCGGAAGTACTACCGCCCCTTTTTTAACCGAACCTTCTCGGGATCAGGTTGATGC
CTCGTTTGAGGTCCAAACCGACTACAGCCAGTCTACTTCCGTGTCGTTTACCTATGATGGTGTTGGACTT
GGTCCTGCCGAGCGTGCGGCTTACGAGAACTGGTGCGAACCGGGCCGGCCCACTTGGAAAGATCTTATAA
TCAAGGCACGTGTCGATCCGATTGACGATGTGACCTGGCTCCGAGATTTAGAAGAGGACACCCCCTCAAC
CTTCAGATACGAAGGGATGCCTCTGGGCATCGGGGAACGACAGGCCTACGAAAATTGGCAAGAGGACGCT
CAGCCGACATGGGAAGACCTTGTTGTCAGCGCACGCTTGACGGAACTTGGCCGTCCACACGGGATTACCG
GCGAGTATACATCCCTCGCAGGATCGAAGAATACAAGTTCAATTTCATTGAAGCGAAAGCGGAGCAACTT
AATTGATGATGAGAATTCATCCGGATCGTTTTCATATGACGGGATGAAGCTCGGGGAAGCCGAGCGTTCT
GCATATGGTGACTGGGCCGAGGCGGAGCCACCCACGTGGAAAGATTTGGTATTGAGGGCACGCGTTTCCT
CGATCAATGACTCTGCTTGGCTTTTTGATTCACAAACATCTTCATCATCATTTGAATACAACGGTGTTCC
CTTGGGCGAGCCGGAACGGCAGGCTCTCAGACAATGGCAAGGAGACGCTCAGCCTACCTGGGAAGATCTC
GTTGTTAACGCGCGTATGGCAGAACTTTGCCATGCTGGTTGGATTGAAGGTCAAAAAGGTTGCTTTGAAG
AGCGCGGGGAGGCTCTGCCCGCGTCGGAACGCGGTTCGCAACGCCCCATTGGTCAACGGACAGATTCCTC
CGATTCTTTTGTGTATGATGGCACAAGGCTCGGAGCACCTGAGCGAACTGCTTATGAACGCTGGAGTAAG
AGGGAACGCCCGACTTGGGAAGATCTCATCTTAGATGCACACCAGGCCAGGACTGAAAGTGACGCTGTTA
CGACCCAAGCGATTGGTCAGTCGTCCTCACCGGTTTTCTTATATGAAGGAAAGTCGCTCGGAGACAGGGA
ACGAAAGGCTTACGAAAAATGGCGGCAGCCAGCCCAACCGCGATGGCAAAATCTTGTAGTGAACGCTCGT
CTGGCAGAAATCGATCCCTCAGCCTGGATTGCCGATGAGCGCGATCCGCTTGATGATAGCGACGCGCTTG
GTCGCCCGTCGTACACAAGCTTGACGGATAGATCAGACGTCCCTTTAGACGATCAATCAATCTATCGTCG
TTCCGACCTAGTAAGGGAACAAGTACCAGAATCGTCTCAAAGGCAATTCGCAGCATGTTCAGAATCTGAA
ACGAGGCCTGTGCAATGGTTTACTGCTTCTGGGTCAGATGCAAACAATACGGAAAATATCACCGCCAGCG
ATCCCGTCGATCGCACGGGTGGAGTTAAGCGGCTAGGCTCCAAAAGCGACAGAACCGTTACAGCTTCTAT
CCATGACGTGAATTCCAGCACAAGGCGACTGTTGCTTAACGAATTTGGATCGGAGGCTCCGCGCCCTTCG
CCAGAAAAGACTGTTCGCTTAAGAAGCGACAATATTGGCACCTATGGGAGCCGGAAAAATGAACGAGCGC
GGCTCGCGACCGAAACCGGTGCGTATGAGTCGGAGCATATTTTCGGGTTCAAGGCTGTCCACGATACTGC
GAGAGCGACGAAAGAGGGCCGGCGTCTCGAAAGGCCCATGCCCGCCTACCTTGAGGATAAGGGGCTTCAT
CGCCAACATATTGGCACCGGGAGAGGACGGACCAAACTTGTCGGGCGCGGATGGCCGGATGACACAAGCT
ATCGCTCGGATCAAAGGGCAACTCTGTCGGACCCCGTTGCGCGCTCGGAAGGCGCGACGGCCTCAAATGG
GTATCAATTGAACCAATTGGGTTACGCGCACCAACTCGCTAGCGATGGCCTGCAAAGTGAATCGCCCGAT
GGTGTTGCCTTGCCAATTCAAGTGGCAACAACGAGCTACAACTATACAGTGAGCCGCGATCCTGTCCTTG
TTCCGCCGGATAAAAACGAAGCCCCTCAATTGCTGCATCTTGGTCCCCGTGGTCAAACCGAAGCTGTTCT
TGCCCGCGAAACAGCATTGACTGGAAAATGGCCGACTCTCGAGCGTGAGCAGCAAGTGTATCGCGAGTTT
TTGGCCTTATATGACGTAAAAAAAGATCTTGAGGCCAAATCAGTCGGCGTAAGACGGAAAAAAAAAGAAG
TTATTTCTGCGTTAGACCGAACTGCGCGCTTGATAAGCACGTCGCCTTCGAAAGCTCGATCCAAAGCAGA
GACTGAAAAAGCCATTGATGAGCTCGATGATCGACGAGTTTATGATCCGCGTGATCGAGCTCAAGACAAA
GCGTTTAAACGCTGATAAGTCGCCAATATAGTGATCATTTGCAGTATTCGCATCGATCGCTGGTTGATAT
TCTGCCGCTGGTCGACCGGCTGCTCGTCGCCAAAAATGCTCACAGGGATACGATGGCCTCGGTCAGGCCG
CGTGCGTCCTGTCTTTCCAGTTCCTCCCTTTCAGCTCGATTGTGGCATCATTTATTGCCTGCTCATTGCA
GTTGAAACGCGATATCCGTTTCAAGACCCGGGTATGGATGGTACTTTGGAGATATGAGCACTTGCCAGAC
TTCCCGGTCGGAGACTTAAAAATTCCGATAAGAGGTTACGGACGACGGACCTTATAAGTGGATCGTCTAG
TGGTGGCGCCGATCAAAACAGTTCCGCCCCCGGCTTTGCTCAAAGTAGCAAAGCAGCTTTATCTCGGGTT
GCGGAGGATTTTCTAGAAAACCGCAATTTTGCAGGAGAGAACATATGGCCATCATCAAGCCGCATGTGAA
CAAAAATAGGACAACCTCGCCGATAGAACGTCCGGAGTCTCTCATAGAGGAAATGAGCGGCAGTCATCCG
CCGAGTGGTTTTACCAACCTGGATCTCGCTATGATCGAGCTGGAGGACTTTGTCCATCGGTGCCCGCTCC
CAGAAGACAATCTTGCTGGTCAGAAGGAGTGAGACGATGGATCCGTCTAGCAATGAGAATGTCTATGTGG
GTCGCGGTCACAACATCGAAAATGATGATGACACTGACCCCAGGCGTTGGAAGAAGGCGAATATCAGTTC
CAACACCATCTCCGATATTCAGATGACGAATGGCGAAGACGTACAATCAGGGAGCCCTACCCGAACGGAA
GTTGTAAGCCCACGTCTGGATTATGGATCGGTCGACTCCTCCTCCAGCCTTTATTCTGGCAGCGAGCACG
GAAATCAAGCTGAGATTCAAAAAGAGCTGTCCGTCTTGTTCTCGAACATGTCTTTGCCAGGCAACGATCG
GCGCCCGGACGAATACATTCTCGTGCATCAAACGGGACAAGATGCTTTTACTGGTATTGCCAAAGGCAAC
CTCGACCAAATGCCCACCAAGGCGGAATTTAACGCGTGCTGCCGTCTCTACAGGGACGGAGCCGGTAATT
ACTACCCGCCACCTCTCGCATTCGACAAGATTAGCGTTCCAGAGCAACTGGAGGAAAAATGGGGGATGAT
GGAGGCGAAGGAACGTAACAAACTGCGGTTTCAGTACAAGTTGGACGTATGGAATCATGCGCACGCTGAT
ATGGGGATCACGGGCACAGAGATCTTTTATCAAACAGATAAGAACATAAAGCTCGACCGGAATTATAAAC
TAAGACCTGAAGACCGATACGTACAAACAGAAAAATACGGGCGCCGGGAAATTCAAAAGCGATATCAACA
CGAACTCCAGGCTGGTTCGCTGCTGCCCGATATTATGATCAAAACTCCCCAAAATGACATCCACTTCGTG
TACAGGTTTGCCGGCGACAATTACGCCAACAAACAGTTCAGCGAGTTTGAACACACCGTCAAGCGCAGGT
ATGGCGACGAGACTGAGATCAAATTGAAGTCAAAGTCAGGCATTATGCATGACTCGAAATATCTGGAATC
CTGGGAACGGGGCAGTGCGGATATTCGCTTCGCGGAATTCGTTGGGGAAAATAGAGCTCACAATCGGCAG
TTTCCAACTGCGACAGTAAATATGGGACAGCAGCCAGACGGGCAGGGCGGTTTGACCCGCGACCGTCATG
TGAGCGTTGACTTCCTAATGCAAAGCGCACCCAATTCGCCTTGGGCGCAAGCTTTGAAAAAGGGAGAACT
GTGGGATCGCGTTCAGTTGCTTGCTCGCGACGGCAACCGCTATCTGTCGCCGCCCAGATTGGAATATTCT
GACCCTGCACATTTCACCGAGTTGATGAACCGGGTTGGTTTACCCGCATCGATGGGTCGGCAAAGCCATG
CGGCTAGTATCAAATTCGAAAAGTTTGACGCGCAGGCAGCGGTTATTGTCTTAAATGGCCCAGAGTTACG
TGACATTCATGACTTGTCTCCTGAAAAACTGCAAAATTTGTCCACCAAAGATGTCATCGTCGCCGATCGC
AATGAGAATGGTCAGAGAACTGGCACGTACACCAGCGTCGCGGAATATGAGCGCTTGCAGTTAAGGCTGC
CACCCGATGCAGCGGGGGTGCTTGGTGAAGCAACTGACAAATATTCACGTGATTTCGTTCGGCCAGAGCC
GGCGTCGCGTCCAATCAGTGACAGCCGCAGGATATACGAAAGTCGACCGCGTAGCCAAAGCGTCAACAGC
TTTTGACGTTCCTGCTGCCGCGTCAACGAGGAAGCTCGTTTGACCCGGGTTTGCCAATGAAAGGGCTCAA
TCATGGTGAACACTACAAAGAAAAGTTTTGCGAAGTCGCTTACGGCAGATATGCGCCGTTCTGCTCAGCG
CGTTGTCGAGCAAATGCGAAAAGCATTGATTACCGAAGAAGAGGCGCTCAAGCGGCAAGCCAGACTGGAG
AGTCCCGATAGGAAGCGAAAGTATGCTGCTGATATGGCGATAGTCGACAAACTCGACGTAGGGTTTCGAG
GCGAAATAGGCTATAAAATTCTTGGAAATAACCGGCTTCGAGTAGACAACCATAAAGAATTAACGCGTGA
GCACGGTAGACTTCGCAAAACCAAAACGGTTCTGAAGCGTAACCCGGTGACGCAGGAAGTCTATTTGGGT
TTATATGAAAGGAAGTCCTGGTTAAGTGTCAGCAGCCATTTGTATGCTGCGGACGGCACACTCCGCATGA
AGCACGTGAAATACAAAGACGGACGTTTTGAGGAAAAATGGGAGCGCGACGAAAATGGCGACCTGATCCG
CACAAGGTACGCCAACCGTGGCAGGCTCTTTCAACCTGTATCCGAGAAAATGGGCGCGCCGTATCGGAGC
GGCCCTGACGACCGGCTCTATCGCGATCTAACCCGTCGAAACGGTTTCAGACGGGAGACATTCGAACGGG
ACGATCACGGAAACCTCGAGCGTATCGGCAGCAACCATGTCGGCTTTTCCAAGATTTCAGTGAAGGCACC
CAATCGTCAAACCTCCCAGACGAAGATTCAAAAACTTGGTGGCGCTTTCAACAAATCTTTTAGGTCCCTT
CTGGACAAGGAGGGCAATGAAATGGGCCGCGATATTTTGAGCCATCGACGGCTCTATAACAAGCGGTCTG
CTGTCTACGATGAAGCTACCGGACAATTGAAGAGTGCCAAGCATACCTTCGGCAAGATCTACAGGAGCGA
AACCGAATATCTCAGCGCGGGCCTCAAGAAGGTTTCAAAAAAGATACTCGGGGTGACGGTCTACCGGAAA
TTTGCGGCGCTCAGCGAGCGAGAATCCGAGGCTGAGAGACTGCGTAGTTTTGAATCCGGTGCGCATCGCC
AGATCTGGCAGGAGCGGGCAGCGATTCCCGGTTCGCCCCTCCCGGAGACTGATGACATTCATTTCGCACA
GCAGTCGCACCTAGCCAAAGCCAACCCTGATCACGTCGAAGCTGACGTCACGCGTGTGACAGATCAACAT
GTTGATGTTGCTGGACAAACATCATCGTCTCCCCAACGGAACTTGGAAGGATGGTTAGATTCTCAATCAC
GATACAAGCCAGCAAACATGCTGTTGTCAAATCCAGACCTTCAAGCGAACGGACCTCGCCCATACGAAGG
GTTAGCTCATCTCACCCTCCGGCGCGATAATGAATCTGACGGGCACAAGGAGAATGATCAGCGGCTGCGA
CATTTCTCCCAGCCAGAGCCGTTGGTGTTACCGCATCCCGGGTCGCCGGAAATAACTAAGGTGTTTGGCT
CGCGGGGAGAGCCGGCACACCCGAGTGGAAATCTGCACACGGCGGTTGGAGAAACGGCTTGCGAAGGACC
GGTGATGTCTTCATCCTCGGACAATCATCAGCCAGCTCCAGGACAGCAAGAACTTTTAAGTTTCCTTCAT
AATGCGCCAGCCCCAGTTTCTGTGGCAATACATGATGATCAAGAGCGACTTGCGGGGGAGGCGCCCGGCG
GCTCTTTCAGAGGTAGCTCAGGGCGAACGAGTTCAATGTCGGAGAGTATCTTCGACGAAGATGTACAAGG
GCATTTGGTACGGGATTATTCGATCAATACTACTAACGGGTTTATTGACCCGCAATCGTTGTTCGGTGAA
CCGGACTTATCGAGAGGTCCAAAATCGGGGCCAGAAATTCCATCGGAAGATTACCATTTGTCAGCTTCGG
AACAGGAAAATTTGCTGAATCAATTGCTTAGTGTGCCACTGCCGGTTCCTTCACCGAAGCCCGAATGCGC
GAGGTCTATGATTTTCGAAGGTTCACGTTCAAGAGAGCGTTCCACCTCCAGAGGGTTCTAAGGTGGAACG
CGTCTAGGCTTGCCTATCATCACCACCTCATGATGGTCGCGGCTTAGGGATAACAGGGTAATAAGCTTGG
ACCTAAAGTCGTTAATTAAGCTATAGTGCAGTCGGCTTCTGACGTTCAGTGCAGCCGTCTTCTGAAAACG
ACATGTCGCACAAGTCCTAAGTTACGCGACAGGCTGCCGCCCTGCCCTTTTCCTGGCGTTTTCTTGTCGC
GTGTTTTAGTCGCATAAAGTAGAATACTTGCGACTAGAACCGGAGACATTACGCCATGAACAAGAGCGCC
GCCGCTGGCCTGCTGGGCTATGCCCGCGTCAGCACCGACGACCAGGACTTGACCAACCAACGGGCCGAAC
TGCACGCGGCCGGCTGCACCAAGCTGTTTTCCGAGAAGATCACCGGCACCAGGCGCGACCGCCCGGAGCT
GGCCAGGATGCTTGACCACCTACGCCCTGGCGACGTTGTGACAGTGACCAGGCTAGACCGCCTGGCCCGC
AGCACCCGCGACCTACTGGACATTGCCGAGCGCATCCAGGAGGCCGGCGCGGGCCTGCGTAGCCTGGCAG
AGCCGTGGGCCGACACCACCACGCCGGCCGGCCGCATGGTGTTGACCGTGTTCGCCGGCATTGCCGAGTT
CGAGCGTTCCCTAATCATCGACCGCACCCGGAGCGGGCGCGAGGCCGCCAAGGCCCGAGGCGTGAAGTTT
GGCCCCCGCCCTACCCTCACCCCGGCACAGATCGCGCACGCCCGCGAGCTGATCGACCAGGAAGGCCGCA
CCGTGAAAGAGGCGGCTGCACTGCTTGGCGTGCATCGCTCGACCCTGTACCGCGCACTTGAGCGCAGCGA
GGAAGTGACGCCCACCGAGGCCAGGCGGCGCGGTGCCTTCCGTGAGGACGCATTGACCGAGGCCGACGCC
CTGGCGGCCGCCGAGAATGAACGCCAAGAGGAACAAGCATGAAACCGCACCAGGACGGCCAGGACGAACC
GTTTTTCATTACCGAAGAGATCGAGGCGGAGATGATCGCGGCCGGGTACGTGTTCGAGCCGCCCGCGCAC
GTCTCAACCGTGCGGCTGCATGAAATCCTGGCCGGTTTGTCTGATGCCAAGCTGGCGGCCTGGCCGGCCA
GCTTGGCCGCTGAAGAAACCGAGCGCCGCCGTCTAAAAAGGTGATGTGTATTTGAGTAAAACAGCTTGCG
TCATGCGGTCGCTGCGTATATGATGCGATGAGTAAATAAACAAATACGCAAGGGGAACGCATGAAGGTTA
TCGCTGTACTTAACCAGAAAGGCGGGTCAGGCAAGACGACCATCGCAACCCATCTAGCCCGCGCCCTGCA
ACTCGCCGGGGCCGATGTTCTGTTAGTCGATTCCGATCCCCAGGGCAGTGCCCGCGATTGGGCGGCCGTG
CGGGAAGATCAACCGCTAACCGTTGTCGGCATCGACCGCCCGACGATTGACCGCGACGTGAAGGCCATCG
GCCGGCGCGACTTCGTAGTGATCGACGGAGCGCCCCAGGCGGCGGACTTGGCTGTGTCCGCGATCAAGGC
AGCCGACTTCGTGCTGATTCCGGTGCAGCCAAGCCCTTACGACATATGGGCCACCGCCGACCTGGTGGAG
CTGGTTAAGCAGCGCATTGAGGTCACGGATGGAAGGCTACAAGCGGCCTTTGTCGTGTCGCGGGCGATCA
AAGGCACGCGCATCGGCGGTGAGGTTGCCGAGGCGCTGGCCGGGTACGAGCTGCCCATTCTTGAGTCCCG
TATCACGCAGCGCGTGAGCTACCCAGGCACTGCCGCCGCCGGCACAACCGTTCTTGAATCAGAACCCGAG
GGCGACGCTGCCCGCGAGGTCCAGGCGCTGGCCGCTGAAATTAAATCAAAACTCATTTGAGTTAATGAGG
TAAAGAGAAAATGAGCAAAAGCACAAACACGCTAAGTGCCGGCCGTCCGAGCGCACGCAGCAGCAAGGCT
GCAACGTTGGCCAGCCTGGCAGACACGCCAGCCATGAAGCGGGTCAACTTTCAGTTGCCGGCGGAGGATC
ACACCAAGCTGAAGATGTACGCGGTACGCCAAGGCAAGACCATTACCGAGCTGCTATCTGAATACATCGC
GCAGCTACCAGAGTAAATGAGCAAATGAATAAATGAGTAGATGAATTTTAGCGGCTAAAGGAGGCGGCAT
GGAAAATCAAGAACAACCAGGCACCGACGCCGTGGAATGCCCCATGTGTGGAGGAACGGGCGGTTGGCCA
GGCGTAAGCGGCTGGGTTGTCTGCCGGCCCTGCAATGGCACTGGAACCCCCAAGCCCGAGGAATCGGCGT
GAGCGGTCGCAAACCATCCGGCCCGGTACAAATCGGCGCGGCGCTGGGTGATGACCTGGTGGAGAAGTTG
AAGGCCGCGCAGGCCGCCCAGCGGCAACGCATCGAGGCAGAAGCACGCCCCGGTGAATCGTGGCAAGCGG
CCGCTGATCGAATCCGCAAAGAATCCCGGCAACCGCCGGCAGCCGGTGCGCCGTCGATTAGGAAGCCGCC
CAAGGGCGACGAGCAACCAGATTTTTTCGTTCCGATGCTCTATGACGTGGGCACCCGCGATAGTCGCAGC
ATCATGGACGTGGCCGTTTTCCGTCTGTCGAAGCGTGACCGACGAGCTGGCGAGGTGATCCGCTACGAGC
TTCCAGACGGGCACGTAGAGGTTTCCGCAGGGCCGGCCGGCATGGCCAGTGTGTGGGATTACGACCTGGT
ACTGATGGCGGTTTCCCATCTAACCGAATCCATGAACCGATACCGGGAAGGGAAGGGAGACAAGCCCGGC
CGCGTGTTCCGTCCACACGTTGCGGACGTACTCAAGTTCTGCCGGCGAGCCGATGGCGGAAAGCAGAAAG
ACGACCTGGTAGAAACCTGCATTCGGTTAAACACCACGCACGTTGCCATGCAGCGTACGAAGAAGGCCAA
GAACGGCCGCCTGGTGACGGTATCCGAGGGTGAAGCCTTGATTAGCCGCTACAAGATCGTAAAGAGCGAA
ACCGGGCGGCCGGAGTACATCGAGATCGAGCTAGCTGATTGGATGTACCGCGAGATCACAGAAGGCAAGA
ACCCGGACGTGCTGACGGTTCACCCCGATTACTTTTTGATCGATCCCGGCATCGGCCGTTTTCTCTACCG
CCTGGCACGCCGCGCCGCAGGCAAGGCAGAAGCCAGATGGTTGTTCAAGACGATCTACGAACGCAGTGGC
AGCGCCGGAGAGTTCAAGAAGTTCTGTTTCACCGTGCGCAAGCTGATCGGGTCAAATGACCTGCCGGAGT
ACGATTTGAAGGAGGAGGCGGGGCAGGCTGGCCCGATCCTAGTCATGCGCTACCGCAACCTGATCGAGGG
CGAAGCATCCGCCGGTTCCTAATGTACGGAGCAGATGCTAGGGCAAATTGCCCTAGCAGGGGAAAAAGGT
CGAAAAGGTCTCTTTCCTGTGGATAGCACGTACATTGGGAACCCAAAGCCGTACATTGGGAACCGGAACC
CGTACATTGGGAACCCAAAGCCGTACATTGGGAACCGGTCACACATGTAAGTGACTGATATAAAAGAGAA
AAAAGGCGATTTTTCCGCCTAAAACTCTTTAAAACTTATTAAAACTCTTAAAACCCGCCTGGCCTGTGCA
TAACTGTCTGGCCAGCGCACAGCCGAAGAGCTGCAAAAAGCGCCTACCCTTCGGTCGCTGTGCTCCCTAC
GCCCCGCCGCTTCGCGTCGGCCTATCGCGGCCGCTGGCCGCTCAAAAATGGCTGGCCTACGGCCAGGCAA
TCTACCAGGGCGCGGACAAGCCGCGCCGTCGCCACTCGACCGCCGGCGCCCACATCAAGGCACCCTGCCT
CGCGCGTTTCGGTGATGACGGTGAAAACCTCTGACACATGCAGCTCCCGGAGACGGTCACAGCTTGTCTG
TAAGCGGATGCCGGGAGCAGACAAGCCCGTCAGGGCGCGTCAGCGGGTGTTGGCGGGTGTCGGGGCGCAG
CCATGACCCAGTCACGTAGCGATAGCGGAGTGTATACTGGCTTAACTATGCGGCATCAGAGCAGATTGTA
CTGAGAGTGCACCATATGCGGTGTGAAATACCGCACAGATGCGTAAGGAGAAAATACCGCATCAGGCGCT
CTTCCGCTTCCTCGCTCACTGACTCGCTGCGCTCGGTCGTTCGGCTGCGGCGAGCGGTATCAGCTCACTC
AAAGGCGGTAATACGGTTATCCACAGAATCAGGGGATAACGCAGGAAAGAACATGTGAGCAAAAGGCCAG
CAAAAGGCCAGGAACCGTAAAAAGGCCGCGTTGCTGGCGTTTTTCCATAGGCTCCGCCCCCCTGACGAGC
ATCACAAAAATCGACGCTCAAGTCAGAGGTGGCGAAACCCGACAGGACTATAAAGATACCAGGCGTTTCC
CCCTGGAAGCTCCCTCGTGCGCTCTCCTGTTCCGACCCTGCCGCTTACCGGATACCTGTCCGCCTTTCTC
CCTTCGGGAAGCGTGGCGCTTTCTCATAGCTCACGCTGTAGGTATCTCAGTTCGGTGTAGGTCGTTCGCT
CCAAGCTGGGCTGTGTGCACGAACCCCCCGTTCAGCCCGACCGCTGCGCCTTATCCGGTAACTATCGTCT
TGAGTCCAACCCGGTAAGACACGACTTATCGCCACTGGCAGCAGCCACTGGTAACAGGATTAGCAGAGCG
AGGTATGTAGGCGGTGCTACAGAGTTCTTGAAGTGGTGGCCTAACTACGGCTACACTAGAAGGACAGTAT
TTGGTATCTGCGCTCTGCTGAAGCCAGTTACCTTCGGAAAAAGAGTTGGTAGCTCTTGATCCGGCAAACA
AACCACCGCTGGTAGCGGTGGTTTTTTTGTTTGCAAGCAGCAGATTACGCGCAGAAAAAAAGGATCTCAA
GAAGATCCTTTGATCTTTTCTACGGGGTCTGACGCTCAGTGGAACGAAAACTCACGTTAAGGGATTTTGG
TCATGCATGATATATCTCCCAATTTGTGTAGGCGCGCCTTGGGCTTATTATGCACGCTTAAAAATAATAA
AAGCAGACTTGACCTGATAGTTTGGCTGTGAGCAATTATGTGCTTAGTGCATCTAACGCTTGAGTTAAGC
CGCGCCGCGAAGCGGCGTCGGCTTGAACGAATTTCTAGCTAGACATTATTTGCCGACTACCTTGGTGATC
TCGCCTTTCACGTAGTGGACAAATTCTTCCAACTGATCTGCGCGCGAGGCCAAGCGATCTTCTTCTTGTC
CAAGATAAGCCTGTCTAGCTTCAAGTATGACGGGCTGATACTGGGCCGGCAGGCGCTCCATTGCCCAGTC
GGCAGCGACATCCTTCGGCGCGATTTTGCCGGTTACTGCGCTGTACCAAATGCGGGACAACGTAAGCACT
ACATTTCGCTCATCGCCAGCCCAGTCGGGCGGCGAGTTCCATAGCGTTAAGGTTTCATTTAGCGCCTCAA
ATAGATCCTGTTCAGGAACCGGATCAAAGAGTTCCTCCGCCGCTGGACCTACCAAGGCAACGCTATGTTC
TCTTGCTTTTGTCAGCAAGATAGCCAGATCAATGTCGATCGTGGCTGGCTCGAAGATACCTGCAAGAATG
TCATTGCGCTGCCATTCTCCAAATTGCAGTTCGCGCTTAGCTGGATAACGCCACGGAATGATGTCGTCGT
GCACAACAATGGTGACTTCTACAGCGCGGAGAATCTCGCTCTCTCCAGGGGAAGCCGAAGTTTCCAAAAG
GTCGTTGATCAAAGCTCGCCGCGTTGTTTCATCAAGCCTTACGGTCACCGTAACCAGCAAATCAATATCA
CTGTGTGGCTTCAGGCCGCCATCCACTGCGGAGCCGTACAAATGTACGGCCAGCAACGTCGGTTCGAGAT
GGCGCTCGATGACGCCAACTACCTCTGATAGTTGAGTCGATACTTCGGCGATCACCGCTTCCCCCATGAT
GTTTAACTTTGTTTTAGGGCGACTGCCCTGCTGCGTAACATCGTTGCTGCTCCATAACATCAAACATCGA
CCCACGGCGTAACGCGCTTGCTGCTTGGATGCCCGAGGCATAGACTGTACCCCAAAAAAACAGTCATAAC
AAGCCATGAAAACCGCCACTGCGCCGTTACCACCGCTGCGTTCGGTCAAGGTTCTGGACCAGTTGCGTGA
GCGCATACGCTACTTGCATTACAGCTTACGAACCGAACAGGCTTATGTCCACTGGGTTCGAATTC
Features (pLannotate 1.2.2; 30 found; start..end, strand, type, name):
   2474..3190    +  CDS            virB1: VIRB1_AGRT9 - Protein inferred from homology: Swiss-Prot protein existence level 3. VirB proteins are suggested to act at the bacterial surface and there play an important role in directing T-DNA transfer to plant cells. From Agrobacterium tumefaciens (strain 15955).
   3208..3570    +  CDS            virB2: VIRB2_RHIRD - Experimental evidence at protein level: Swiss-Prot protein existence level 1. VirB proteins are suggested to act at the bacterial surface and there play an important role in directing T-DNA transfer to plant cells. From Rhizobium radiobacter (Agrobacterium tumefaciens) (Agrobacterium radiobacter).
   3573..3896    +  CDS            virB3: VIRB3_AGRT9 - Protein inferred from homology: Swiss-Prot protein existence level 3. VirB proteins are suggested to act at the bacterial surface and there play an important role in directing T-DNA transfer to plant cells. From Agrobacterium tumefaciens (strain 15955).
   3899..6265    +  CDS            virB4: VIRB4_RHIRD - Experimental evidence at protein level: Swiss-Prot protein existence level 1. A possible function of virB4 might be to provide the energy, via hydrolysis of ATP, for translocation of virulence proteins of the transfer of a T-DNA-protein complex across the agrobacterium membrane. From Rhizobium radiobacter (Agrobacterium tumefaciens) (Agrobacterium radiobacter).
   6283..6942    +  CDS            virB5: VIRB5_AGRFC - Experimental evidence at protein level: Swiss-Prot protein existence level 1. VirB proteins are suggested to act at the bacterial surface and there play an important role in directing T-DNA transfer to plant cells. From Agrobacterium fabrum (strain C58 / ATCC 33970) (Agrobacterium tumefaciens (strain C58)).
   7042..7926    +  CDS            virB6: VIRB6_AGRT9 - Protein inferred from homology: Swiss-Prot protein existence level 3. VirB proteins are suggested to act at the bacterial surface and there play an important role in directing T-DNA transfer to plant cells. From Agrobacterium tumefaciens (strain 15955).
   7963..8127    +  CDS            virB7: VIRB7_RHIRD - Experimental evidence at protein level: Swiss-Prot protein existence level 1. Is essential for the biogenesis of the T-pilus, which is required for virulence and T-DNA transfer to plant cells. When is associated with virB9, might function as a nucleation center for recruitment of VirB proteins during assembly of the T-DNA transfer machine. From Rhizobium radiobacter (Agrobacterium tumefaciens) (Agrobacterium radiobacter).
   8117..8827    +  CDS            virB8: VIRB8_AGRFC - Experimental evidence at protein level: Swiss-Prot protein existence level 1. VirB proteins are suggested to act at the bacterial surface and there play an important role in directing T-DNA transfer to plant cells. From Agrobacterium fabrum (strain C58 / ATCC 33970) (Agrobacterium tumefaciens (strain C58)).
   8827..9705    +  CDS            virB9: VIRB9_RHIRD - Experimental evidence at protein level: Swiss-Prot protein existence level 1. Is essential for the biogenesis of the T-pilus, which is required for virulence and T-DNA transfer to plant cells. When is associated with virB7, might function as a nucleation center for recruitment of VirB proteins during assembly of the T-DNA transfer machine. From Rhizobium radiobacter (Agrobacterium tumefaciens) (Agrobacterium radiobacter).
   9705..10832   +  CDS            virB10: VIRBA_AGRFC - Experimental evidence at protein level: Swiss-Prot protein existence level 1. VirB proteins are suggested to act at the bacterial surface and there play an important role in directing T-DNA transfer to plant cells. From Agrobacterium fabrum (strain C58 / ATCC 33970) (Agrobacterium tumefaciens (strain C58)).
  10878..11906   +  CDS            virB11: VIRBB_AGRT9 - Protein inferred from homology: Swiss-Prot protein existence level 3. Required for the transfer of T-DNA to plants. Couples energy, by means of ATP hydrolysis, to T-DNA transport. From Agrobacterium tumefaciens (strain 15955).
  12041..12841   +  CDS            virG: VIRG_AGRT9 - Protein inferred from homology: Swiss-Prot protein existence level 3. VirG is required for the positive regulation of at least two vir loci encoded by the Ti plasmid of A.tumefaciens. From Agrobacterium tumefaciens (strain 15955).
  12973..13563   -  CDS            virC2: VIRC2_AGRFC - Experimental evidence at protein level: Swiss-Prot protein existence level 1. From Agrobacterium fabrum (strain C58 / ATCC 33970) (Agrobacterium tumefaciens (strain C58)).
  13572..14261   -  CDS            virC1: VIRC1_AGRFC - Experimental evidence at protein level: Swiss-Prot protein existence level 1. From Agrobacterium fabrum (strain C58 / ATCC 33970) (Agrobacterium tumefaciens (strain C58)).
  14530..14970   +  CDS            virD1: VIRD1_AGRFC - Experimental evidence at protein level: Swiss-Prot protein existence level 1. Tumor formation by A.tumefaciens involves the transfer and integration of a defined segment (T-DNA) of Ti plasmid DNA into the plant nuclear genome. The virD operon encodes a site-specific endonuclease that cleaves at a unique site within both 24 bp direct repeats flanking the T-DNA. From Agrobacterium fabrum (strain C58 / ATCC 33970) (Agrobacterium tumefaciens (strain C58)).
  15007..16278   +  CDS            virD2: VIRD2_RHIRD - Experimental evidence at protein level: Swiss-Prot protein existence level 1. Tumor formation by A.tumefaciens involves the transfer and integration of a defined segment (T-DNA) of Ti plasmid DNA into the plant nuclear genome. The virD operon encodes a site-specific endonuclease that cleaves at a unique site within both 24 bp direct repeats flanking the T-DNA. From Rhizobium radiobacter (Agrobacterium tumefaciens) (Agrobacterium radiobacter).
  16301..16858   +  CDS            virD3 (fragment): VIRD3_RHIRD - Protein predicted: Swiss-Prot protein existence level 4. From Rhizobium radiobacter (Agrobacterium tumefaciens) (Agrobacterium radiobacter).
  16936..18873   +  CDS            virD4: VIRD4_AGRFC - Experimental evidence at protein level: Swiss-Prot protein existence level 1. From Agrobacterium fabrum (strain C58 / ATCC 33970) (Agrobacterium tumefaciens (strain C58)).
  21955..22149   +  CDS            virE1: VIRE1_RHIRD - Protein inferred from homology: Swiss-Prot protein existence level 3. Involved in DNA transformation; controls virE2 polymerization and prevents virE2 binding to DNA. From Rhizobium radiobacter (Agrobacterium tumefaciens) (Agrobacterium radiobacter).
  22232..23803   +  CDS            virE2: VIRE2_RHIRD - Experimental evidence at protein level: Swiss-Prot protein existence level 1. Involved in DNA transformation; mediates the nuclear uptake of single-stranded DNA copies of the transferred DNA (T-DNA) element. Binds single-stranded but not double-stranded DNA regardless of nucleotide sequence composition. From Rhizobium radiobacter (Agrobacterium tumefaciens) (Agrobacterium radiobacter).
  26190..26591   +  CDS            Y4CG_SINFN (fragment): Protein inferred from homology: Swiss-Prot protein existence level 3. From Sinorhizobium fredii (strain NBRC 101917 / NGR234).
  27151..27780   +  CDS            pVS1 StaA: stability protein from the Pseudomonas plasmid pVS1 (Heeb et al., 2000)
  28209..29282   +  CDS            pVS1 RepA: replication protein from the Pseudomonas plasmid pVS1 (Heeb et al., 2000)
  29348..29542   +  rep_origin     pVS1 oriV: origin of replication for the Pseudomonas plasmid pVS1 (Heeb et al., 2000)
  29745..29784   +  CDS            rop (fragment): Rop protein, which maintains plasmids at low copy number; rop
  29886..30026   +  misc_feature   bom: basis of mobility region from pBR322
  30212..30800   -  rep_origin     ori: high-copy-number ColE1/pMB1/pBR322/pUC origin of replication
  31056..31843   -  CDS            SmR (fragment): aminoglycoside adenylyltransferase (Murphy, 1985); aadA; confers resistance to spectinomycin and streptomycin
  31854..31910   -  CDS            GmR (fragment): gentamycin acetyltransferase; aacC1; confers resistance to gentamycin
  32086..32109   -  promoter       Pc promoter (fragment): intI1 (promoter lies within the coding sequence); class 1 integron promoter
