[The description below was written by a language model from this plasmid's Addgene catalogue record and pLannotate feature annotations shown in this document.]
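Description:
pVS1-VIR1 is a roughly 32 kb virulence helper plasmid built on a pVS1 backbone and designed to supply extra Agrobacterium vir gene functions during plant transformation. According to the associated publication title, it belongs to a ternary vector system developed to improve CRISPR/Cas delivery into maize. In such a system, a helper like this sits in the Agrobacterium cell alongside a disarmed Ti plasmid and a T-DNA binary vector. The plasmid carries two replication systems. A high-copy ColE1/pUC-type origin, with the pBR322 bom mobilisation region and a remnant of rop, supports propagation in E. coli. The pVS1 oriV, together with the RepA replication protein and StaA stability protein, supports stable maintenance in Agrobacterium. Selection is by spectinomycin, conferred by an aadA (SmR) gene that appears to be driven by a class 1 integron Pc promoter. Only a short gentamicin-resistance fragment lies next to it, and it is presumably non-functional.

The insert is a large vir gene cluster. The annotation identifies the complete virB1–virB11 operon, which encodes the type IV secretion apparatus and T-pilus, followed by the transcriptional activator virG. It also finds virC1 and virC2 in the opposite orientation, virD1 and virD2 (the border-nicking endonuclease), a virD3 fragment, the coupling protein virD4, and virE1 and virE2 (the single-stranded DNA-binding protein and its chaperone). No heterologous promoters are annotated, so these genes are presumably expressed from their native vir-inducible regulatory regions. Several stretches of the sequence are unannotated, so the feature table may not capture every gene present. The record does not state which Ti plasmid the cluster was taken from. The additional vir gene dosage is intended to increase T-DNA processing and transfer into plant cells.
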