Addgene plasmid #138192: pVS1-VIR1
Purpose: Virulence helper
Depositing lab: Qi-Jun Chen. Depositing organization: China Agricultural University. Publication: A Novel Ternary Vector System United with Morphogenic Genes Enhances CRISPR/Cas Delivery in Maize. Zhang Q, Zhang Y, Lu MH, Chai YP, Jiang YY, Zhou Y, Wang XC, Chen QJ. Plant Physiol. 2019 Sep 26. pii: pp.19.00767. doi: 10.1104/pp.19.00767. PubMed 31558579.
Backbone
  Vector backbone: pVS1
  Vector type: Vir gene expression
Growth in bacteria
  Bacterial resistance: Spectinomycin, 50 μg/mL
  Growth temperature: 37°C
  Growth strain: DH5alpha
  Copy number: High Copy
Gene/Insert
  Gene/Insert name: vir gene cluster
  Cloning method: Restriction Enzyme; 5′ cloning site unknown (unknown if destroyed); 3′ cloning site unknown (unknown if destroyed)
  Sequencing primers: 5′ n/a
Terms and licenses: Academic/Nonprofit Terms; Industry Terms: Not Available to Industry
How to cite: pVS1-VIR1 was a gift from Qi-Jun Chen (Addgene plasmid # 138192 ; http://n2t.net/addgene:138192 ; RRID:Addgene_138192)
